Addgene plasmid #67761: pERB257
Purpose: Expresses KLC1-mCherry-eDHFR
Depositing lab: Michael Lampson. Depositing organization: University of Pennsylvania. Publication: Optogenetic control of organelle transport using a photocaged chemical inducer of dimerization. Ballister ER, Ayloo S, Chenoweth DM, Lampson MA, Holzbaur EL. Curr Biol. 2015 May 18;25(10):R407-8. doi: 10.1016/j.cub.2015.03.056. PubMed 25989077.
Backbone
  Vector backbone: pEM791
  Vector type: Mammalian Expression
Growth in bacteria
  Bacterial resistance: Ampicillin, 100 μg/mL
  Growth temperature: 37°C
  Growth strain: DH5alpha
  Copy number: High Copy
Gene/Insert
  Gene/Insert name: KLC1-mCherry-eDHFR
  Species: R. norvegicus (rat)
  Mutation: contains Klc1 amino acids 1-175
  GenBank ID: NM_001081973.1 NP_001075442.1
  Entrez Gene: Klc1 (a.k.a. Kns2)
  Promoter: CAG
  Tag / fusion protein: mCherry (C terminal on insert); eDHFR (C terminal on insert)
  Cloning method: Unknown
  Sequencing primers: 5′ pCAG-F (5'-GCAACGTGCTGGTTATTGTG-3'); 3′ Bglob-pA-R (5'-ttttggcagagggaaaaaga-3')
Terms and licenses: Academic/Nonprofit Terms; Industry Terms: Not Available to Industry
How to cite: pERB257 was a gift from Michael Lampson (Addgene plasmid # 67761 ; http://n2t.net/addgene:67761 ; RRID:Addgene_67761)
