[The description below was written by a language model from this plasmid's Addgene catalogue record and pLannotate feature annotations shown in this document.]
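Description:
pERB257 is a 7,747 bp mammalian expression plasmid built on the pEM791 backbone. It is propagated in E. coli at high copy from a ColE1/pUC-type origin under ampicillin selection (AmpR with its own bla promoter). Its payload is a fusion protein driven by the CAG promoter, annotated here as its usual three parts: the CMV enhancer, the chicken β-actin promoter and a chimeric β-actin/β-globin intron. The open reading frame encodes an N-terminal fragment of rat kinesin light chain 1 (Klc1, amino acids 1–175), followed by the red fluorescent protein mCherry and then E. coli dihydrofolate reductase (eDHFR). Transcripts are terminated by a rabbit β-globin polyadenylation signal.

The expression cassette lies between a lox2272 site and a loxP site. Immediately downstream of the lox2272 site is a puromycin N-acetyltransferase gene with a bGH poly(A) signal but no annotated promoter of its own. A heterologous lox pair with a promoterless marker is consistent with a design for Cre-mediated cassette exchange into a prepared genomic acceptor locus, where puromycin resistance would report correct integration. The record does not state this purpose, however, and the plasmid can equally be used for transient transfection.

The associated publication concerns optogenetic control of organelle transport with a photocaged chemical inducer of dimerization. In that setting, eDHFR would plausibly serve as the ligand-binding half of a dimerization pair and the KLC1 fragment as a handle on kinesin motors, although the record does not spell out these roles. mCherry allows the fusion protein to be visualised in live cells.
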