Features (pLannotate 1.2.2; 24 found; start..end, strand, type, name):
     52..100     +  polyA_signal   HSV TK poly(A) signal: herpes simplex virus thymidine kinase polyadenylation signal (Cole and Stacy, 1985)
    191..207     -  polyA_signal   bGH poly(A) signal (fragment): bovine growth hormone polyadenylation signal
    312..345     -  protein_bind   lox2272: Cre-mediated recombination occurs in the 8-bp core sequence (GGATACTT). lox2272 sites are compatible with each other, but incompatible with loxP or loxN sites (Lee and Saito, 1988). Cre recombinase
    350..949     +  CDS            PuroR: puromycin N-acetyltransferase; pac from Streptomyces alboniger; confers resistance to puromycin
    999..1064    +  CDS            dmpM (fragment): DMPM_STRAD - Protein inferred from homology: Swiss-Prot protein existence level 3. From Streptomyces alboniger.
   1091..1202    +  polyA_signal   bGH poly(A) signal: bovine growth hormone polyadenylation signal
   1347..1650    +  enhancer       CMV enhancer: human cytomegalovirus immediate early enhancer
   1652..1929    +  promoter       chicken β-actin promoter: No description available
   1930..2946    +  intron         chimeric intron: chimera between introns from chicken β-actin and rabbit β-globin
   3019..3543    +  CDS            Klc1 (fragment): KLC1_RAT - Also known as Klc, Kns2. Experimental evidence at protein level: Swiss-Prot protein existence level 1. Kinesin is a microtubule-associated force-producing protein that may play a role in organelle transport. The light chain may function in coupling of cargo to the heavy chain or in the modulation of its ATPase activity. From Rattus norvegicus (Rat).
   3556..4263    +  CDS            mCherry: mCherry is a basic (constitutively fluorescent) red fluorescent protein published in 2004, derived from Discosoma sp.. It is reported to be a very rapidly-maturing monomer with low acid sensitivity.
   4282..4755    +  CDS            ecDHFR: E. coli dihydrofolate reductase; folA
   4809..4886    +  CDS            HBB (fragment): HBB_PONPY - Experimental evidence at transcript level: Swiss-Prot protein existence level 2. Involved in oxygen transport from the lung to the various peripheral tissues. From Pongo pygmaeus (Bornean orangutan).
   4957..5012    +  polyA_signal   β-globin poly(A) signal: rabbit β-globin polyadenylation signal (Gil and Proudfoot, 1987)
   5375..5408    -  protein_bind   loxP: Cre-mediated recombination occurs in the 8-bp core sequence (GCATACAT). Cre recombinase
   5421..5542    +  polyA_signal   SV40 poly(A) signal: SV40 polyadenylation signal
   5561..5579    -  promoter       T3 promoter: promoter for bacteriophage T3 RNA polymerase
   5624..5640    -  protein_bind   lac operator: The lac repressor binds to the lac operator to inhibit transcription in E. coli. This inhibition can be relieved by adding lactose or isopropyl-β-D-thiogalactopyranoside (IPTG). lac repressor encoded by lacI
   5648..5678    -  promoter       lac promoter: promoter for the E. coli lac operon
   5693..5714    -  protein_bind   CAP binding site: CAP binding activates transcription in the presence of cAMP. E. coli catabolite activator protein
   5727..5819    -  CDS            lacI (fragment): lac repressor; lacI; The lac repressor binds to the lac operator to inhibit transcription in E. coli. This inhibition can be relieved by adding lactose or isopropyl-β-D-thiogalactopyranoside (IPTG).
   6002..6590    -  rep_origin     ori: high-copy-number ColE1/pMB1/pBR322/pUC origin of replication
   6761..7621    -  CDS            AmpR: β-lactamase; bla; confers resistance to ampicillin, carbenicillin, and related antibiotics
   7622..7726    -  promoter       AmpR promoter: bla
>Addgene plasmid #67761 | pERB257 | depositor full sequence | sequence record 134730 | pERB257 sequence 7747 bps
AAGCTTAATAAACACGGAAGGAGACAATACCGGAAGGAACCCGCGCTATGACGGCAATAAAAAGACAGAA
TAAAACGCACGGGTGTTGGGTCGTTTGTTCATAAACGCGGGGTTCGGTCCCAGGGCTGGCACTCTGTCGA
TACCCCACCGAGACCCCATTGGGGCCAATACGCCCGCGTTTCTTCCTTTTCCCCACCCCACCCCCCAAGT
TCGGGTGAAGGCCCAGGGCTCGCAGCCAACGTCGGGGCGGCAGGCCCTGCCATAGCCACTGGCCCCGTGG
GTTAGGGACGGGGTCCCCCATTCGAGAATAAATAACTTCGTATAAAGTATCCTATACGAAGTTATCACCA
TGACCGAGTACAAGCCCACGGTGCGCCTCGCCACCCGCGACGACGTCCCCCGGGCCGTACGCACCCTCGC
CGCCGCGTTCGCCGACTACCCCGCCACGCGCCACACCGTCGACCCGGACCGCCACATCGAGCGGGTCACC
GAGCTGCAAGAACTCTTCCTCACGCGCGTCGGGCTCGACATCGGCAAGGTGTGGGTCGCGGACGACGGCG
CCGCGGTGGCGGTCTGGACCACGCCGGAGAGCGTCGAAGCGGGGGCGGTGTTCGCCGAGATCGGCCCGCG
CATGGCCGAGTTGAGCGGTTCCCGGCTGGCCGCGCAGCAACAGATGGAAGGCCTCCTGGCGCCGCACCGG
CCCAAGGAGCCCGCGTGGTTCCTGGCCACCGTCGGCGTCTCGCCCGACCACCAGGGCAAGGGTCTGGGCA
GCGCCGTCGTGCTCCCCGGAGTGGAGGCGGCCGAGCGCGCCGGGGTGCCCGCCTTCCTGGAGACCTCCGC
GCCCCGCAACCTCCCCTTCTACGAGCGGCTCGGCTTCACCGTCACCGCCGACGTCGAGGTGCCCGAAGGA
CCGCGCACCTGGTGCATGACCCGCAAGCCCGGTGCCTGACGCCCGCCCCACGACCCGCAGCGCCCGACCG
AAAGGAGCGCACGACCCCATGGCTCCGACCGAAGCCGACCCGGGCGGCCCCGCCGACCCCGCACCCGCCC
CCGAGGCCCACCGACTCTAGAGCTCGCTGATCAGCCTCGACTGTGCCTTCTAGTTGCCAGCCATCTGTTG
TTTGCCCCTCCCCCGTGCCTTCCTTGACCCTGGAAGGTGCCACTCCCACTGTCCTTTCCTAATAAAATGA
GGAAATTGCATCGCATTGTCTGAGTAGGTGTCATTCTATTCTGGGGGGTGGGGTGGGGCAGGACAGCAAG
GGGGAGGATTGGGAAGACAATAGCACTAGTTATTAATAGTAATCAATTACGGGGTCATTAGTTCATAGCC
CATATATGGAGTTCCGCGTTACATAACTTACGGTAAATGGCCCGCCTGGCTGACCGCCCAACGACCCCCG
CCCATTGACGTCAATAATGACGTATGTTCCCATAGTAACGCCAATAGGGACTTTCCATTGACGTCAATGG
GTGGAGTATTTACGGTAAACTGCCCACTTGGCAGTACATCAAGTGTATCATATGCCAAGTACGCCCCCTA
TTGACGTCAATGACGGTAAATGGCCCGCCTGGCATTATGCCCAGTACATGACCTTATGGGACTTTCCTAC
TTGGCAGTACATCTACGTATTAGTCATCGCTATTACCATGGTCGAGGTGAGCCCCACGTTCTGCTTCACT
CTCCCCATCTCCCCCCCCTCCCCACCCCCAATTTTGTATTTATTTATTTTTTAATTATTTTGTGCAGCGA
TGGGGGCGGGGGGGGGGGGGGGGCGCGCGCCAGGCGGGGCGGGGCGGGGCGAGGGGCGGGGCGGGGCGAG
GCGGAGAGGTGCGGCGGCAGCCAATCAGAGCGGCGCGCTCCGAAAGTTTCCTTTTATGGCGAGGCGGCGG
CGGCGGCGGCCCTATAAAAAGCGAAGCGCGCGGCGGGCGGGAGTCGCTGCGCGCTGCCTTCGCCCCGTGC
CCCGCTCCGCCGCCGCCTCGCGCCGCCCGCCCCGGCTCTGACTGACCGCGTTACTCCCACAGGTGAGCGG
GCGGGACGGCCCTTCTCCTCCGGGCTGTAATTAGCGCTTGGTTTAATGACGGCTTGTTTCTTTTCTGTGG
CTGCGTGAAAGCCTTGAGGGGCTCCGGGAGGGCCCTTTGTGCGGGGGGAGCGGCTCGGGGGGTGCGTGCG
TGTGTGTGTGCGTGGGGAGCGCCGCGTGCGGCTCCGCGCTGCCCGGCGGCTGTGAGCGCTGCGGGCGCGG
CGCGGGGCTTTGTGCGCTCCGCAGTGTGCGCGAGGGGAGCGCGGCCGGGGGCGGTGCCCCGCGGTGCGGG
GGGGGCTGCGAGGGGAACAAAGGCTGCGTGCGGGGTGTGTGCGTGGGGGGGTGAGCAGGGGGTGTGGGCG
CGTCGGTCGGGCTGCAACCCCCCCTGCACCCCCCTCCCCGAGTTGCTGAGCACGGCCCGGCTTCGGGTGC
GGGGCTCCGTACGGGGCGTGGCGCGGGGCTCGCCGTGCCGGGCGGGGGGTGGCGGCAGGTGGGGGTGCCG
GGCGGGGCGGGGCCGCCTCGGGCCGGGGAGGGCTCGGGGGAGGGGCGCGGCGGCCCCCGGAGCGCCGGCG
GCTGTCGAGGCGCGGCGAGCCGCAGCCATTGCCTTTTATGGTAATCGTGCGAGAGGGCGCAGGGACTTCC
TTTGTCCCAAATCTGTGCGGAGCCGAAATCTGGGAGGCGCCGCCGCACCCCCTCTAGCGGGCGCGGGGCG
AAGCGGTGCGGCGCCGGCAGGAAGGAAATGGGCGGGGAGGGCCTTCGTGCGTCGCCGCGCCGCCGTCCCC
TTCTCCCTCTCCAGCCTCGGGGCTGTCCGCGGGGGGACGGCTGCCTTCGGGGGGGACGGGGCAGGGCGGG
GTTCGGCTTCTGGCGTGTGACCGGCGGCTCTAGAGCCTCTGCTAACCATGTTCATGCCTTCTTCTTTTTC
CTACAGCTCCTGGGCAACGTGCTGGTTATTGTGCTGTCTCATCATTTTGGCAAAGAATTGCTCGACCACC
GGCGCGCCATGCATGACAACATGTCCACAATGGTGTACATGAAGGAAGAGAAGCTGGAGAAGCTTACGCA
GGATGAAATCATTTCTAAGACCAAGCAGGTGATCCAGGGGCTGGAGGCCCTGAAGAATGAGCACAACTCC
ATCCTGCAGAGTCTGCTGGAGACGCTGAAGTGCTTGAAGAAGGACGATGAGAGCAACCTGGTGGAGGAGA
AGTCCAGCATGATCCGCAAGTCCTTGGAGATGCTGGAGCTCGGCCTGAGCGAGGCGCAGGTGATGATGGC
CCTGTCTAATCACCTGAATGCCGTGGAGTCCGAGAAGCAGAAGCTCCGAGCTCAGGTTCGACGTCTGTGC
CAGGAGAACCAGTGGCTGCGGGATGAACTGGCCAACACACAGCAGAAGTTACAGAAGAGCGAGCAGTCCG
TGGCTCAGCTGGAGGAGGAGAAGAAGCACCTGGAGTTCATGAACCAGCTGAAGAAATACGACGACGACAT
CTCTCCCTCGGAAGACAAAGACTCTGATTCTTCCAAAGAGCCGGGACCGGTCACCATGGTGAGCAAGGGC
GAGGAGGATAACATGGCCATCATCAAGGAGTTCATGCGCTTCAAGGTGCACATGGAGGGCTCCGTGAACG
GCCACGAGTTCGAGATCGAGGGCGAGGGCGAGGGCCGCCCCTACGAGGGCACCCAGACCGCCAAGCTGAA
GGTGACCAAGGGTGGCCCCCTGCCCTTCGCCTGGGACATCCTGTCCCCTCAGTTCATGTACGGCTCCAAG
GCCTACGTGAAGCACCCCGCCGACATCCCCGACTACTTGAAGCTGTCCTTCCCCGAGGGCTTCAAGTGGG
AGCGCGTGATGAACTTCGAGGACGGCGGCGTGGTGACCGTGACCCAGGACTCCTCCCTGCAGGACGGCGA
GTTCATCTACAAGGTGAAGCTGCGCGGCACCAACTTCCCCTCCGACGGCCCCGTAATGCAGAAGAAGACC
ATGGGCTGGGAGGCCTCCTCCGAGCGGATGTACCCCGAGGACGGCGCCCTGAAGGGCGAGATCAAGCAGA
GGCTGAAGCTGAAGGACGGCGGCCACTACGACGCTGAGGTCAAGACCACCTACAAGGCCAAGAAGCCCGT
GCAGCTGCCCGGCGCCTACAACGTCAACATCAAGTTGGACATCACCTCCCACAACGAGGACTACACCATC
GTGGAACAGTACGAACGCGCCGAGGGCCGCCACTCCACCGGCGGCATGGACGAGCTGTATAAGGCCGGCC
TGGAGTCTAGAATCAGTCTGATTGCGGCGTTAGCGGTAGATCGCGTTATCGGCATGGAAAACGCCATGCC
GTGGAACCTGCCTGCCGATCTCGCCTGGTTTAAACGCAACACCTTAAATAAACCCGTGATTATGGGCCGC
CATACCTGGGAATCAATCGGTCGTCCGTTGCCAGGACGCAAAAATATTATCCTCAGCAGTCAACCGGGTA
CGGACGATCGCGTAACGTGGGTGAAGTCGGTGGATGAAGCCATCGCGGCGTGTGGTGACGTACCAGAAAT
CATGGTGATTGGCGGCGGTCGCGTTTATGAACAGTTCTTGCCAAAAGCGCAAAAACTGTATCTGACGCAT
ATCGACGCAGAAGTGGAAGGCGACACCCATTTCCCGGATTACGAGCCGGATGACTGGGAATCGGTATTCA
GCGAATTCCACGATGCTGATGCGCAGAACTCTCACAGCTATTGCTTTGAGATTCTGGAGCGGCGGGAACA
AAAACTCATCTCAGAAGAGGATCTTTAATTAAGCGCTCGAGGCGGCCGCAATTCACTCCTCAGGTGCAGG
CTGCCTATCAGAAGGTGGTGGCTGGTGTGGCCAATGCCCTGGCTCACAAATACCACTGAGATCTTTTTCC
CTCTGCCAAAAATTATGGGGACATCATGAAGCCCCTTGAGCATCTGACTTCTGGCTAATAAAGGAAATTT
ATTTTCATTGCAATAGTGTGTTGGAATTTTTTGTGTCTCTCACTCGGAAGGACATATGGGAGGGCAAATC
ATTTAAAACATCAGAATGAGTATTTGGTTTAGAGTTTGGCAACATATGCCCATATGCTGGCTGCCATGAA
CAAAGGTTGGCTATAAAGAGGTCATCAGTATATGAAACAGCCCCCTGCTGTCCATTCCTTATTCCATAGA
AAAGCCTTGACTTGAGGTTAGATTTTTTTTATATTTTGTTTTGTGTTATTTTTTTCTTTAACATCCCTAA
AATTTTCCTTACATGTTTTACTAGCCAGATTTTTCCTCCTCTCCTGACTACTCCCAGTCATAGCTGTCCC
TCTTCTCTTATGAAGATCCCTCGACCTGAGCGTCGAGCTAGCATATGGATCCATATAACTTCGTATAATG
TATGCTATACGAAGTTATTACGATACCGTCAACTTGTTTATTGCAGCTTATAATGGTTACAAATAAAGCA
ATAGCATCACAAATTTCACAAATAAAGCATTTTTTTCACTGCATTCTAGTTGTGGTTTGTCCAAACTCAT
CAATGTATCTTAGGTACCCAGCTTTTGTTCCCTTTAGTGAGGGTTAATTGCGCGCTTGGCGTAATCATGG
TCATAGCTGTTTCCTGTGTGAAATTGTTATCCGCTCACAATTCCACACAACATACGAGCCGGAAGCATAA
AGTGTAAAGCCTGGGGTGCCTAATGAGTGAGCTAACTCACATTAATTGCGTTGCGCTCACTGCCCGCTTT
CCAGTCGGGAAACCTGTCGTGCCAGCTGCATTAATGAATCGGCCAACGCGCGGGGAGAGGCGGTTTGCGT
ATTGGGCGCTCTTCCGCTTCCTCGCTCACTGACTCGCTGCGCTCGGTCGTTCGGCTGCGGCGAGCGGTAT
CAGCTCACTCAAAGGCGGTAATACGGTTATCCACAGAATCAGGGGATAACGCAGGAAAGAACATGTGAGC
AAAAGGCCAGCAAAAGGCCAGGAACCGTAAAAAGGCCGCGTTGCTGGCGTTTTTCCATAGGCTCCGCCCC
CCTGACGAGCATCACAAAAATCGACGCTCAAGTCAGAGGTGGCGAAACCCGACAGGACTATAAAGATACC
AGGCGTTTCCCCCTGGAAGCTCCCTCGTGCGCTCTCCTGTTCCGACCCTGCCGCTTACCGGATACCTGTC
CGCCTTTCTCCCTTCGGGAAGCGTGGCGCTTTCTCATAGCTCACGCTGTAGGTATCTCAGTTCGGTGTAG
GTCGTTCGCTCCAAGCTGGGCTGTGTGCACGAACCCCCCGTTCAGCCCGACCGCTGCGCCTTATCCGGTA
ACTATCGTCTTGAGTCCAACCCGGTAAGACACGACTTATCGCCACTGGCAGCAGCCACTGGTAACAGGAT
TAGCAGAGCGAGGTATGTAGGCGGTGCTACAGAGTTCTTGAAGTGGTGGCCTAACTACGGCTACACTAGA
AGAACAGTATTTGGTATCTGCGCTCTGCTGAAGCCAGTTACCTTCGGAAAAAGAGTTGGTAGCTCTTGAT
CCGGCAAACAAACCACCGCTGGTAGCGGTGGTTTTTTTGTTTGCAAGCAGCAGATTACGCGCAGAAAAAA
AGGATCTCAAGAAGATCCTTTGATCTTTTCTACGGGGTCTGACGCTCAGTGGAACGAAAACTCACGTTAA
GGGATTTTGGTCATGAGATTATCAAAAAGGATCTTCACCTAGATCCTTTTAAATTAAAAATGAAGTTTTA
AATCAATCTAAAGTATATATGAGTAAACTTGGTCTGACAGTTACCAATGCTTAATCAGTGAGGCACCTAT
CTCAGCGATCTGTCTATTTCGTTCATCCATAGTTGCCTGACTCCCCGTCGTGTAGATAACTACGATACGG
GAGGGCTTACCATCTGGCCCCAGTGCTGCAATGATACCGCGAGACCCACGCTCACCGGCTCCAGATTTAT
CAGCAATAAACCAGCCAGCCGGAAGGGCCGAGCGCAGAAGTGGTCCTGCAACTTTATCCGCCTCCATCCA
GTCTATTAATTGTTGCCGGGAAGCTAGAGTAAGTAGTTCGCCAGTTAATAGTTTGCGCAACGTTGTTGCC
ATTGCTACAGGCATCGTGGTGTCACGCTCGTCGTTTGGTATGGCTTCATTCAGCTCCGGTTCCCAACGAT
CAAGGCGAGTTACATGATCCCCCATGTTGTGCAAAAAAGCGGTTAGCTCCTTCGGTCCTCCGATCGTTGT
CAGAAGTAAGTTGGCCGCAGTGTTATCACTCATGGTTATGGCAGCACTGCATAATTCTCTTACTGTCATG
CCATCCGTAAGATGCTTTTCTGTGACTGGTGAGTACTCAACCAAGTCATTCTGAGAATAGTGTATGCGGC
GACCGAGTTGCTCTTGCCCGGCGTCAATACGGGATAATACCGCGCCACATAGCAGAACTTTAAAAGTGCT
CATCATTGGAAAACGTTCTTCGGGGCGAAAACTCTCAAGGATCTTACCGCTGTTGAGATCCAGTTCGATG
TAACCCACTCGTGCACCCAACTGATCTTCAGCATCTTTTACTTTCACCAGCGTTTCTGGGTGAGCAAAAA
CAGGAAGGCAAAATGCCGCAAAAAAGGGAATAAGGGCGACACGGAAATGTTGAATACTCATACTCTTCCT
TTTTCAATATTATTGAAGCATTTATCAGGGTTATTGTCTCATGAGCGGATACATATTTGAATGTATTTAG
AAAAATAAACAAATAGGGGTTCCGCGCACATTTCCCCGAAAAGTGCC
