>Addgene plasmid #67761 | pERB257 | addgene partial sequence | sequence record 128394 | pCAG-F 5'-GCAACGTGCTGGTTATTGTG-3'
CGGCGCGCCATGCATGACAACATGTCCACAATGGTGTACATGAAGGAAGAGAAGCTGGAGAAGCTTACGC
AGGATGAAATCATTTCTAAGACCAAGCAGGTGATCCAGGGGCTGGAGGCCCTGAAGAATGAGCACAACTC
CATCCTGCAGAGTCTGCTGGAGACGCTGAAGTGCTTGAAGAAGGACGATGAGAGCAACCTGGTGGAGGAG
AAGTCCAGCATGATCCGCAAGTCCTTGGAGATGCTGGAGCTCGGCCTGAGCGAGGCGCAGGTGATGATGG
CCCTGTCTAATCACCTGAATGCCGTGGAGTCCGAGAAGCAGAAGCTCCGAGCTCAGGTTCGACGTCTGTG
CCAGGAGAACCAGTGGCTGCGGGATGAACTGGCCAACACACAGCAGAAGTTACAGAAGAGCGAGCAGTCC
GTGGCTCAGCTGGAGGAGGAGAAGAAGCACCTGGAGTTCATGAACCAGCTGAAGAAATACGACGACGACA
TCTCTCCCTCGGAAGACAAAGACTCTGATTCTTCCAAAGAGCCGGGACCGGTCACCATGGTGAGCAAGGG
CGAGGAGGATAACATGGCCATCATCAAGGAGTTCATGCGCTTCAAGGTGCACATGGAGGGCTCCGTGAAC
GGCCACGAGTTCGAGATCGAGGGCGAGGGCGAGGGCCGCCCCT
