>Addgene plasmid #67761 | pERB257 | addgene partial sequence | sequence record 128633 | Bglob-pA-R 5'-ttttggcagagggaaaaaga-3'
GCCACCACCTTCTGATAGGCAGCCTGCACCTGAGGAGTGAATTGCGGCCGCCTCGAGCGCTTAATTAAAG
ATCCTCTTCTGAGATGAGTTTTTGTTCCCGCCGCTCCAGAATCTCAAAGCAATAGCTGTGAGAGTTCTGC
GCATCAGCATCGTGGAATTCGCTGAATACCGATTCCCAGTCATCCGGCTCGTAATCCGGGAAATGGGTGT
CGCCTTCCACTTCTGCGTCGATATGCGTCAGATACAGTTTTTGCGCTTTTGGCAAGAACTGTTCATAAAC
GCGACCGCCGCCAATCACCATGATTTCTGGTACGTCACCACACGCCGCGATGGCTTCATCCACCGACTTC
ACCCACGTTACGCGATCGTCCGTACCCGGTTGACTGCTGAGGATAATATTTTTGCGTCCTGGCAACGGAC
GACCGATTGATTCCCAGGTATGGCGGCCCATAATCACGGGTTTATTTAAGGTGTTGCGTTTAAACCAGGC
GAGATCGGCAGGCAGGTTCCACGGCATGGCGTTTTCCATGCCGATAACGCGATCTACCGCTAACGCCGCA
ATCAGACTGATTCTAGACTCCAGGCCGGCCTTATACAGCTCGTCCATGCCGCCGGTGGAGTGGCGGCCCT
CGGCGCGTTCGTACTGTTCCACGATGGTGTAGTCCTCGTTGTGGGAGGTGATGTCCAACTTGATGTTGAC
GTTGTAGGCGCCGGGCAGCTGCACGGGCTTCTTGGCCTTGTAGGTGGTCTTGACCTCAGCGTCGTA
